>Addgene plasmid #90876 | RFC4 D5.3 gRNA | addgene full sequence | sequence record 183924 | Addgene NGS Result
CGAGTCAGTGAGCGAGGAAGCGGAAGAGCGCCCAATACGCAAACCGCCTCTCCCCGCGCGTTGGCCGATT
CATTAATGCAGCTGGCACGACAGGTTTCCCGACTGGAAAGCGGGCAGTGAGCGCAACGCAATTAATGTGA
GTTAGCTCACTCATTAGGCACCCCAGGCTTTACACTTTATGCTTCCGGCTCGTATGTTGTGTGGAATTGT
GAGCGGATAACAATTTCACACAGGAAACAGCTATGACCATGATTACGCCAAGCGCGCAATTAACCCTCAC
TAAAGGGAACAAAAGCTGGAGCTGCAAGCTTAATGTAGTCTTATGCAATACTCTTGTAGTCTTGCAACAT
GGTAACGATGAGTTAGCAACATGCCTTACAAGGAGAGAAAAAGCACCGTGCATGCCGATTGGTGGAAGTA
AGGTGGTACGATCGTGCCTTATTAGGAAGGCAACAGACGGGTCTGACATGGATTGGACGAACCACTGAAT
TGCCGCATTGCAGAGATATTGTATTTAAGTGCCTAGCTCGATACATAAACGGGTCTCTCTGGTTAGACCA
GATCTGAGCCTGGGAGCTCTCTGGCTAACTAGGGAACCCACTGCTTAAGCCTCAATAAAGCTTGCCTTGA
GTGCTTCAAGTAGTGTGTGCCCGTCTGTTGTGTGACTCTGGTAACTAGAGATCCCTCAGACCCTTTTAGT
CAGTGTGGAAAATCTCTAGCAGTGGCGCCCGAACAGGGACTTGAAAGCGAAAGGGAAACCAGAGGAGCTC
TCTCGACGCAGGACTCGGCTTGCTGAAGCGCGCACGGCAAGAGGCGAGGGGCGGCGACTGGTGAGTACGC
CAAAAATTTTGACTAGCGGAGGCTAGAAGGAGAGAGATGGGTGCGAGAGCGTCAGTATTAAGCGGGGGAG
AATTAGATCGCGATGGGAAAAAATTCGGTTAAGGCCAGGGGGAAAGAAAAAATATAAATTAAAACATATA
GTATGGGCAAGCAGGGAGCTAGAACGATTCGCAGTTAATCCTGGCCTGTTAGAAACATCAGAAGGCTGTA
GACAAATACTGGGACAGCTACAACCATCCCTTCAGACAGGATCAGAAGAACTTAGATCATTATATAATAC
AGTAGCAACCCTCTATTGTGTGCATCAAAGGATAGAGATAAAAGACACCAAGGAAGCTTTAGACAAGATA
GAGGAAGAGCAAAACAAAAGTAAGACCACCGCACAGCAAGCGGCCGCTGATCTTCAGACCTGGAGGAGGA
GATATGAGGGACAATTGGAGAAGTGAATTATATAAATATAAAGTAGTAAAAATTGAACCATTAGGAGTAG
CACCCACCAAGGCAAAGAGAAGAGTGGTGCAGAGAGAAAAAAGAGCAGTGGGAATAGGAGCTTTGTTCCT
TGGGTTCTTGGGAGCAGCAGGAAGCACTATGGGCGCAGCGTCAATGACGCTGACGGTACAGGCCAGACAA
TTATTGTCTGGTATAGTGCAGCAGCAGAACAATTTGCTGAGGGCTATTGAGGCGCAACAGCATCTGTTGC
AACTCACAGTCTGGGGCATCAAGCAGCTCCAGGCAAGAATCCTGGCTGTGGAAAGATACCTAAAGGATCA
ACAGCTCCTGGGGATTTGGGGTTGCTCTGGAAAACTCATTTGCACCACTGCTGTGCCTTGGAATGCTAGT
TGGAGTAATAAATCTCTGGAACAGATTTGGAATCACACGACCTGGATGGAGTGGGACAGAGAAATTAACA
ATTACACAAGCTTAATACACTCCTTAATTGAAGAATCGCAAAACCAGCAAGAAAAGAATGAACAAGAATT
ATTGGAATTAGATAAATGGGCAAGTTTGTGGAATTGGTTTAACATAACAAATTGGCTGTGGTATATAAAA
TTATTCATAATGATAGTAGGAGGCTTGGTAGGTTTAAGAATAGTTTTTGCTGTACTTTCTATAGTGAATA
GAGTTAGGCAGGGATATTCACCATTATCGTTTCAGACCCACCTCCCAACCCCGAGGGGACCCAGAGAGGG
CCTATTTCCCATGATTCCTTCATATTTGCATATACGATACAAGGCTGTTAGAGAGATAATTAGAATTAAT
TTGACTGTAAACACAAAGATATTAGTACAAAATACGTGACGTAGAAAGTAATAATTTCTTGGGTAGTTTG
CAGTTTTAAAATTATGTTTTAAAATGGACTATCATATGCTTACCGTAACTTGAAAGTATTTCGATTTCTT
GGCTTTATATATCTTGTGGAAAGGACGAAACACCGCCCCCGCTGACCAAGGATCGGTTTAAGAGCTATGC
TGGAAACAGCATAGCAAGTTTAAATAAGGCTAGTCCGTTATCAACTTGAAAAAGTGGCACCGAGTCGGTG
CTTTTTTTGAATTCTAGATCTTGAGACAAATGGCAGTATTCATCCACAATTTTAAAAGAAAAGGGGGGAT
TGGGGGGTACAGTGCAGGGGAAAGAATAGTAGACATAATAGCAACAGACATACAAACTAAAGAATTACAA
AAACAAATTACAAAAATTCAAAATTTTCGGGTTTATTACAGGGACAGCAGAGATCCACTTTGGCGCCGGC
TCGAGTGGCTCCGGTGCCCGTCAGTGGGCAGAGCGCACATCGCCCACAGTCCCCGAGAAGTTGGGGGGAG
GGGTCGGCAATTGAACCGGTGCCTAGAGAAGGTGGCGCGGGGTAAACTGGGAAAGTGATGTCGTGTACTG
GCTCCGCCTTTTTCCCGAGGGTGGGGGAGAACCGTATATAAGTGCAGTAGTCGCCGTGAACGTTCTTTTT
CGCAACGGGTTTGCCGCCAGAACACAGGTGTCGTGACGCGGGATCCGCCACCATGACCGAGTACAAGCCC
ACGGTGCGCCTCGCCACCCGCGACGACGTCCCCAGGGCCGTACGCACCCTCGCCGCCGCGTTCGCCGACT
ACCCCGCCACGCGCCACACCGTCGATCCGGACCGCCACATCGAGCGGGTCACCGAGCTGCAAGAACTCTT
CCTCACGCGCGTCGGGCTCGACATCGGCAAGGTGTGGGTCGCGGACGACGGCGCCGCGGTGGCGGTCTGG
ACCACGCCGGAGAGCGTCGAAGCGGGGGCGGTGTTCGCCGAGATCGGCCCGCGCATGGCCGAGTTGAGCG
GTTCCCGGCTGGCCGCGCAGCAACAGATGGAAGGCCTCCTGGCGCCGCACCGGCCCAAGGAGCCCGCGTG
GTTCCTGGCCACCGTCGGAGTCTCGCCCGACCACCAGGGCAAGGGTCTGGGCAGCGCCGTCGTGCTCCCC
GGAGTGGAGGCGGCCGAGCGCGCCGGGGTGCCCGCCTTCCTGGAGACCTCCGCGCCCCGCAACCTCCCCT
TCTACGAGCGGCTCGGCTTCACCGTCACCGCCGACGTCGAGGTGCCCGAAGGACCGCGCACCTGGTGCAT
GACCCGCAAGCCCGGTGCCTGAACGCGTTAAGTCGACAATCAACCTCTGGATTACAAAATTTGTGAAAGA
TTGACTGGTATTCTTAACTATGTTGCTCCTTTTACGCTATGTGGATACGCTGCTTTAATGCCTTTGTATC
ATGCTATTGCTTCCCGTATGGCTTTCATTTTCTCCTCCTTGTATAAATCCTGGTTGCTGTCTCTTTATGA
GGAGTTGTGGCCCGTTGTCAGGCAACGTGGCGTGGTGTGCACTGTGTTTGCTGACGCAACCCCCACTGGT
TGGGGCATTGCCACCACCTGTCAGCTCCTTTCCGGGACTTTCGCTTTCCCCCTCCCTATTGCCACGGCGG
AACTCATCGCCGCCTGCCTTGCCCGCTGCTGGACAGGGGCTCGGCTGTTGGGCACTGACAATTCCGTGGT
GTTGTCGGGGAAATCATCGTCCTTTCCTTGGCTGCTCGCCTGTGTTGCCACCTGGATTCTGCGCGGGACG
TCCTTCTGCTACGTCCCTTCGGCCCTCAATCCAGCGGACCTTCCTTCCCGCGGCCTGCTGCCGGCTCTGC
GGCCTCTTCCGCGTCTTCGCCTTCGCCCTCAGACGAGTCGGATCTCCCTTTGGGCCGCCTCCCCGCGTCG
ACTTTAAGACCAATGACTTACAAGGCAGCTGTAGATCTTAGCCACTTTTTAAAAGAAAAGGGGGGACTGG
AAGGGCTAATTCACTCCCAACGAAGACAAGATCTGCTTTTTGCTTGTACTGGGTCTCTCTGGTTAGACCA
GATCTGAGCCTGGGAGCTCTCTGGCTAACTAGGGAACCCACTGCTTAAGCCTCAATAAAGCTTGCCTTGA
GTGCTTCAAGTAGTGTGTGCCCGTCTGTTGTGTGACTCTGGTAACTAGAGATCCCTCAGACCCTTTTAGT
CAGTGTGGAAAATCTCTAGCAGTACGTATAGTAGTTCATGTCATCTTATTATTCAGTATTTATAACTTGC
AAAGAAATGAATATCAGAGAGTGAGAGGAACTTGTTTATTGCAGCTTATAATGGTTACAAATAAAGCAAT
AGCATCACAAATTTCACAAATAAAGCATTTTTTTCACTGCATTCTAGTTGTGGTTTGTCCAAACTCATCA
ATGTATCTTATCATGTCTGGCTCTAGCTATCCCGCCCCTAACTCCGCCCATCCCGCCCCTAACTCCGCCC
AGTTCCGCCCATTCTCCGCCCCATGGCTGACTAATTTTTTTTATTTATGCAGAGGCCGAGGCCGCCTCGG
CCTCTGAGCTATTCCAGAAGTAGTGAGGAGGCTTTTTTGGAGGCCTAGGGACGTACCCAATTCGCCCTAT
AGTGAGTCGTATTACGCGCGCTCACTGGCCGTCGTTTTACAACGTCGTGACTGGGAAAACCCTGGCGTTA
CCCAACTTAATCGCCTTGCAGCACATCCCCCTTTCGCCAGCTGGCGTAATAGCGAAGAGGCCCGCACCGA
TCGCCCTTCCCAACAGTTGCGCAGCCTGAATGGCGAATGGG
[124 nt withheld, positions 4942-5065]
C
[91 nt withheld, positions 5067-5157]
A
[49 nt withheld, positions 5159-5207]
CCTTTGACGTTGGAGTCCACGTTCTTT
[37 nt withheld, positions 5235-5271]
ACCCTATCTCGGTCTATTCTTTTGATTTATAAGGGATTTTGCCGATTTCGGCCTATTGGTTAAAAAATGA
GCTGATTTAACAAAAATTTAACGCGAATTTTAACAAAATATTAACGCTTACAATTTAGGTGGCACTTTTC
GGGGAAATGTGCGCGGAACCCCTATTTGTTTATTTTTCTAAATACATTCAAATATGTATCCGCTCATGAG
ACAATAACCCTGATAAATGCTTCAATAATATTGAAAAAGGAAGAGTATGAGTATTCAACATTTCCGTGTC
GCCCTTATTCCCTTTTTTGCGGCATTTTGCCTTCCTGTTTTTGCTCACCCAGAAACGCTGGTGAAAGTAA
AAGATGCTGAAGATCAGTTGGGTGCACGAGTGGGTTACATCGAACTGGATCTCAACAGCGGTAAGATCCT
TGAGAGTTTTCGCCCCGAAGAACGTTTTCCAATGATGAGCACTTTTAAAGTTCTGCTATGTGGCGCGGTA
TTATCCCGTATTGACGCCGGGCAAGAGCAACTCGGTCGCCGCATACACTATTCTCAGAATGACTTGGTTG
AGTACTCACCAGTCACAGAAAAGCATCTTACGGATGGCATGACAGTAAGAGAATTATGCAGTGCTGCCAT
AACCATGAGTGATAACACTGCGGCCAACTTACTTCTGACAACGATCGGAGGACCGAAGGAGCTAACCGCT
TTTTTGCACAACATGGGGGATCATGTAACTCGCCTTGATCGTTGGGAACCGGAGCTGAATGAAGCCATAC
CAAACGACGAGCGTGACACCACGATGCCTGTAGCAATGGCAACAACGTTGCGCAAACTATTAACTGGCGA
ACTACTTACTCTAGCTTCCCGGCAACAATTAATAGACTGGATGGAGGCGGATAAAGTTGCAGGACCACTT
CTGCGCTCGGCCCTTCCGGCTGGCTGGTTTATTGCTGATAAATCTGGAGCCGGTGAGCGTGGGTCTCGCG
GTATCATTGCAGCACTGGGGCCAGATGGTAAGCCCTCCCGTATCGTAGTTATCTACACGACGGGGAGTCA
GGCAACTATGGATGAACGAAATAGACAGATCGCTGAGATAGGTGCCTCACTGATTAAGCATTGGTAACTG
TCAGACCAAGTTTACTCATATATACTTTAGATTGATTTAAAACTTCATTTTTAATTTAAAAGGATCTAGG
TGAAGATCCTTTTTGATAATCTCATGACCAAAATCCCTTAACGTGAGTTTTCGTTCCACTGAGCGTCAGA
CCCCGTAGAAAAGATCAAAGGATCTTCTTGAGATCCTTTTTTTCTGCGCGTAATCTGCTGCTTGCAAACA
AAAAAACCACCGCTACCAGCGGTGGTTTGTTTGCCGGATCAAGAGCTACCAACTCTTTTTCCGAAGGTAA
CTGGCTTCAGCAGAGCGCAGATACCAAATACTGTTCTTCTAGTGTAGCCGTAGTTAGGCCACCACTTCAA
GAACTCTGTAGCACCGCCTACATACCTCGCTCTGCTAATCCTGTTACCAGTGGCTGCTGCCAGTGGCGAT
AAGTCGTGTCTTACCGGGTTGGACTCAAGACGATAGTTACCGGATAAGGCGCAGCGGTCGGGCTGAACGG
GGGGTTCGTGCACACAGCCCAGCTTGGAGCGAACGACCTACACCGAACTGAGATACCTACAGCGTGAGCT
ATGAGAAAGCGCCACGCTTCCCGAAGGGAGAAAGGCGGACAGGTATCCGGTAAGCGGCAGGGTCGGAACA
GGAGAGCGCACGAGGGAGCTTCCAGGGGGAAACGCCTGGTATCTTTATAGTCCTGTCGGGTTTCGCCACC
TCTGACTTGAGCGTCGATTTTTGTGATGCTCGTCAGGGGGGCGGAGCCTATGGAAAAACGCCAGCAACGC
GGCCTTTTTACGGTTCCTGGCCTTTTGCTGGCCTTTTGCTCACATGTTCTTTCCTGCGTTATCCCCTGAT
TCTGTGGATAACCGTATTACCGCCTTTGAGTGAGCTGATACCGCTCGCCGCAGCCGAACGACCGAGCGCA
G
Features (pLannotate 1.2.2; 28 found; start..end, strand, type, name):
      1..26      +  rep_origin     RSF ori (fragment): Plasmids containing the RSF 1030 origin of replication can be propagated in E. coli cells that contain additional plasmids with compatible origins.
     28..120     +  CDS            lacI (fragment): lac repressor; lacI; The lac repressor binds to the lac operator to inhibit transcription in E. coli. This inhibition can be relieved by adding lactose or isopropyl-β-D-thiogalactopyranoside (IPTG).
    133..154     +  protein_bind   CAP binding site: CAP binding activates transcription in the presence of cAMP. E. coli catabolite activator protein
    169..199     +  promoter       lac promoter: promoter for the E. coli lac operon
    207..223     +  protein_bind   lac operator: The lac repressor binds to the lac operator to inhibit transcription in E. coli. This inhibition can be relieved by adding lactose or isopropyl-β-D-thiogalactopyranoside (IPTG). lac repressor encoded by lacI
    268..286     +  promoter       T3 promoter: promoter for bacteriophage T3 RNA polymerase
    314..540     +  promoter       RSV promoter: Rous sarcoma virus enhancer/promoter
    541..721     +  LTR            5' LTR (truncated): truncated 5' long terminal repeat (LTR) from HIV-1
    768..893     +  misc_feature   HIV-1 Ψ: packaging signal of human immunodeficiency virus type 1
    877..1240    +  CDS            HIV-1 gag (fragment): gag protein from human immunodeficiency virus 1; gag
   1386..1619    +  misc_feature   RRE: The Rev response element (RRE) of HIV-1 allows for Rev-dependent mRNA export from the nucleus to the cytoplasm.
   1996..2022    +  CDS            Rev (fragment): human immunodeficiency virus 1 (HIV-1) Rev protein; rev; enhances nuclear export of unspliced and incompletely spliced viral mRNAs
   2026..2266    +  promoter       U6 promoter: RNA polymerase III promoter for human U6 snRNA
   2314..2381    +  misc_RNA       tracrRNA (fragment): trans-activating CRISPR RNA for the Streptococcus pyogenes CRISPR/Cas9 system
   2430..2547    +  misc_feature   cPPT/CTS: central polypurine tract and central termination sequence of HIV-1
   2616..2827    +  promoter       EF-1α core promoter: core promoter for human elongation factor EF-1α
   2853..3452    +  CDS            PuroR (fragment): puromycin N-acetyltransferase; pac from Streptomyces; confers resistance to puromycin
   3468..4056    +  misc_feature   WPRE: woodchuck hepatitis virus posttranscriptional regulatory element
   4107..4126    +  misc_feature   cPPT/CTS (fragment): central polypurine tract and central termination sequence of HIV-1
   4128..4361    +  LTR            3' LTR (ΔU3): self-inactivating 3' long terminal repeat (LTR) from HIV-1
   4439..4560    +  polyA_signal   SV40 poly(A) signal: SV40 polyadenylation signal
   4600..4735    +  rep_origin     SV40 ori: SV40 origin of replication
   4756..4774    -  promoter       T7 promoter: promoter for bacteriophage T7 RNA polymerase
   4782..4937    +  CDS            lacZα (fragment): LacZα fragment of β-galactosidase; lacZ fragment
   4942..5370    +  rep_origin     f1 ori (sequence partly withheld): f1 bacteriophage origin of replication; arrow indicates direction of (+) strand synthesis
   5423..5527    +  promoter       AmpR promoter: bla
   5528..6388    +  CDS            AmpR: β-lactamase; bla; confers resistance to ampicillin, carbenicillin, and related antibiotics
   6559..7147    +  rep_origin     ori: high-copy-number ColE1/pMB1/pBR322/pUC origin of replication
