[The description below was written by a language model from this plasmid's Addgene catalogue record and pLannotate feature annotations shown in this document.]
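Description:
RFC4 D5.3 gRNA is a third-generation lentiviral CRISPR guide RNA plasmid built on the pLenti-sgRNA backbone and designed to target human RFC4. It is propagated in E. coli through a high-copy ColE1/pUC-type origin with ampicillin selection (AmpR under its own bla promoter). It also carries an f1 origin and remnants of a lac/lacZα cloning region flanked by T3 and T7 promoters. The catalogue lists the empty backbone as 9,151 bp, whereas the sequenced construct is 7,302 nt. This would fit loss of a stuffer when the guide oligos were ligated between the two BsmBI sites, both destroyed in cloning, though the record does not explain the difference.

The viral portion follows the usual self-inactivating layout. An RSV promoter fused to a truncated HIV-1 5' LTR drives Tat-independent genomic RNA production in packaging cells. It is followed by the Ψ packaging signal with a gag fragment, the Rev response element for nuclear export, a cPPT/CTS, WPRE to enhance transcript expression, and a ΔU3 3' LTR. An SV40 poly(A) signal and SV40 origin lie downstream.

Between the LTRs, a human U6 RNA polymerase III promoter expresses the RFC4-specific spacer joined to a Streptococcus pyogenes tracrRNA-derived scaffold, giving a single guide RNA. A separate EF-1α core promoter drives puromycin N-acetyltransferase for selection of transduced mammalian cells. No Cas9 is annotated, so the nuclease must be supplied separately, for example from a Cas9-expressing cell line. The plasmid belongs to a guide series used for a large-scale analysis of cell-cycle gene knockouts in human cells.
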