Addgene plasmid #90876: RFC4 D5.3 gRNA
Purpose: 3rd generation lentiviral gRNA plasmid targeting human RFC4
Depositing lab: Iain Cheeseman. Depositing organization: Whitehead Institute for Biomedical Research. Publication: Large-Scale Analysis of CRISPR/Cas9 Cell-Cycle Knockouts Reveals the Diversity of p53-Dependent Responses to Cell-Cycle Defects. McKinley KL, Cheeseman IM. Dev Cell. 2017 Feb 27;40(4):405-420.e2. doi: 10.1016/j.devcel.2017.01.012. Epub 2017 Feb 16. PubMed 28216383.
Backbone
  Vector backbone: pLenti-sgRNA
  Backbone manufacturer: Eric Lander & David Sabatini labs (Addgene plasmid #71409)
  Backbone size w/o insert (bp): 9151
  Vector type: Lentiviral, CRISPR
  Selectable markers: Puromycin
Growth in bacteria
  Bacterial resistance: Ampicillin, 100 μg/mL
  Growth temperature: 37°C
  Growth strain: NEB Stable
  Copy number: Unknown
Gene/Insert
  Gene/Insert name: RFC4 (Guide Designation D5.3) (alt name: pKMKO series)
  gRNA/shRNA sequence: CACCgCCCCCGCTGACCAAGGATCG
  Species: H. sapiens (human)
  Promoter: U6
  Cloning method: Restriction Enzyme; 5′ cloning site BsmBI (destroyed during cloning); 3′ cloning site BsmBI (destroyed during cloning)
  Sequencing primers: 5′ hU6-F (5'-GAGGGCCTATTTCCCATGATT-3'); 3′ EF1a-R (5'-CACGGCGACTACTGCACTTA-3')
Terms and licenses: Academic/Nonprofit Terms; Industry Terms: Not Available to Industry
Depositor comments: Please note that gRNA target sequence listed is not strictly the 20nt spacer sequence, but also contains the 5' BsmBI overhang. For more information about knockout human cell lines generated using this plasmid, please see http://cellcycleknockouts.wi.mit.edu/ .
How to cite: RFC4 D5.3 gRNA was a gift from Iain Cheeseman (Addgene plasmid # 90876 ; http://n2t.net/addgene:90876 ; RRID:Addgene_90876)
